>Addgene plasmid #170078 | PclpB riboswitch GFP pZa | addgene full sequence | sequence record 342219 | Addgene NGS Result
TACCCAGATCATATGAAACAGCATGACTTTTTCAAGAGTGCCATGCCCGAAGGTTATGTACAGGAAAGAA
CTATATTTTTCAAAGATGACGGGAACTACAAGACACGTGCTGAAGTCAAGTTTGAAGGTGATACCCTTGT
TAATAGAATCGAGTTAAAAGGTATTGATTTTAAAGAAGATGGAAACATTCTTGGACACAAATTGGAATAC
AACTATAACTCACACAATGTATACATCATGGCAGACAAACAAAAGAATGGAATCAAAGTTAACTTCAAAA
TTAGACACAACATTGAAGATGGAAGCGTTCAACTAGCAGACCATTATCAACAAAATACTCCAATTGGCGA
TGGCCCTGTCCTTTTACCAGACAACCATTACCTGTCCACACAATCTGCCCTTTCGAAAGATCCCAACGAA
AAGAGAGACCACATGGTCCTTCTTGAGTTTGTAACAGCTGCTGGGATTACACATGGCATGGATGAACTAT
ACAAATAAAAGCTTACGCGTGGCATCAAATAAAACGAAAGGCTCAGTCGAAAGACTGGGCCTTTCGTTTT
ATCTGTTGTTTGTCGGTGAACGCTCTCCTGAGTAGGACAAATCCGCCGCCCTAGACCTAGGGATATATTC
CGCTTCCTCGCTCACTGACTCGCTACGCTCGGTCGTTCGACTGCGGCGAGCGGAAATGGCTTACGAACGG
GGCGGAGATTTCCTGGAAGATGCCAGGAAGATACTTAACAGGGAAGTGAGAGGGCCGCGGCAAAGCCGTT
TTTCCATAGGCTCCGCCCCCCTGACAAGCATCACGAAATCTGACGCTCAAATCAGTGGTGGCGAAACCCG
ACAGGACTATAAAGATACCAGGCGTTTCCCCCTGGCGGCTCCCTCGTGCGCTCTCCTGTTCCTGCCTTTC
GGTTTACCGGTGTCATTCCGCTGTTATGGCCGCGTTTGTCTCATTCCACGCCTGACACTCAGTTCCGGGT
AGGCAGTTCGCTCCAAGCTGGACTGTATGCACGAACCCCCCGTTCAGTCCGACCGCTGCGCCTTATCCGG
TAACTATCGTCTTGAGTCCAACCCGGAAAGACATGCAAAAGCACCACTGGCAGCAGCCACTGGTAATTGA
TTTAGAGGAGTTAGTCTTGAAGTCATGCGCCGGTTAAGGCTAAACTGAAAGGACAAGTTTTGGTGACTGC
GCTCCTCCAAGCCAGTTACCTCGGTTCAAAGAGTTGGTAGCTCAGAGAACCTTCGAAAAACCGCCCTGCA
AGGCGGTTTTTTCGTTTTCAGAGCAAGAGATTACGCGCAGACCAAAACGATCTCAAGAAGATCATCTTAT
TAATCAGATAAAATATTTCTAGATTTCAGTGCAATTTATCTCTTCAAATGTAGCACCTGAAGTCAGCCCC
ATACGATATAAGTTGTTACTAGTGCTTGGATTCTCACCAATAAAAAACGCCCGGCGGCAACCGAGCGTTC
TGAACAAATCCAGATGGAGTTCTGAGGTCATTACTGGATCTATCAACAGGAGTCCAAGCGAGCTCGATAT
CAAATTACGCCCCGCCCTGCCACTCATCGCAGTACTGTTGTAATTCATTAAGCATTCTGCCGACATGGAA
GCCATCACAAACGGCATGATGAACCTGAATCGCCAGCGGCATCAGCACCTTGTCGCCTTGCGTATAATAT
TTGCCCATGGTGAAAACGGGGGCGAAGAAGTTGTCCATATTGGCCACGTTTAAATCAAAACTGGTGAAAC
TCACCCAGGGATTGGCTGAGACGAAAAACATATTCTCAATAAACCCTTTAGGGAAATAGGCCAGGTTTTC
ACCGTAACACGCCACATCTTGCGAATATATGTGTAGAAACTGCCGGAAATCGTCGTGGTATTCACTCCAG
AGCGATGAAAACGTTTCAGTTTGCTCATGGAAAACGGTGTAACAAGGGTGAACACTATCCCATATCACCA
GCTCACCGTCTTTCATTGCCATACGGAATTCCGGATGAGCATTCATCAGGCGGGCAAGAATGTGAATAAA
GGCCGGATAAAACTTGTGCTTATTTTTCTTTACGGTCTTTAAAAAGGCCGTAATATCCAGCTGAACGGTC
TGGTTATAGGTACATTGAGCAACTGACTGAAATGCCTCAAAATGTTCTTTACGATGCCATTGGGATATAT
CAACGGTGGTATATCCAGTGATTTTTTTCTCCATTTTAGCTTCCTTAGCTCCTGAAAATCTCGATAACTC
AAAAAATACGCCCGGTAGTGATCTTATTTCATTATGGTGAAAGTTGGAACCTCTTACGTGCCGATCAACG
TCTCATTTTCGCCAGATATCGACGTCCTGCAGCTTGAATAATTGAGGGATGACCTCATTTAATCTCCGTC
GACACCCAAATCCAGGAGGTGATTGGTAGTGGTGGTTAATGAAAATTAACTTACTACTACCATATATCAA
GCTTGGCATCAAATAAAACGAAAGGCTCAGTCGAAAGACTGGGCCTTTCGTTTTATCTGTTGTTTGTCGG
TGAACGCTCTCCTGAGTAGGACAAATCCGCCGCCCTAGACTCGAGCTTGAATAATTGAGGGATGACCTCA
TTTAATCTCCGGATCCTACCATTCACCTCTTGGATTTGGGTATTAAAGAGGAGAAAGGTACCATGCGTAA
AGGAGAAGAACTTTTCACTGGAGTTGTCCCAATTCTTGTTGAATTAGATGGTGATGTTAATGGGCACAAA
TTTTCTGTCAGTGGAGAGGGTGAAGGTGATGCAACATACGGAAAACTTACCCTTAAATTTATTTGCACTA
CTGGAAAACTACCTGTTCCATGGCCAACACTTGTCACTACTTTCGGTTATGGTGTTCAATGCTTTGCGAG
A
Features (pLannotate 1.2.2; 8 found; start..end, strand, type, name):
    516..602     +  terminator     rrnB T1 terminator: Escherichia coli rrnB; transcription terminator T1 from the E. coli rrnB gene
    628..683     -  rep_origin     RSF ori (fragment): Plasmids containing the RSF 1030 origin of replication can be propagated in E. coli cells that contain additional plasmids with compatible origins.
    771..1316    -  rep_origin     p15A ori: Plasmids containing the medium-copy-number p15A origin of replication can be propagated in E. coli cells that contain a second plasmid with the ColE1 origin.
   1430..1524    -  terminator     lambda t0 terminator: transcription terminator from phage lambda
   1545..2204    -  CDS            CmR: chloramphenicol acetyltransferase; cat; confers resistance to chloramphenicol
   2205..2307    -  promoter       cat promoter: promoter of the E. coli cat gene encoding chloramphenicol acetyltransferase
   2460..2546    +  terminator     rrnB T1 terminator: Escherichia coli rrnB; transcription terminator T1 from the E. coli rrnB gene
   2653..495     +  CDS            hfriFP (across the origin): hfriFP is a fluorescent protein published in 2013, derived from Herbaspirillum frisingense.
