[The description below was written by a language model from this plasmid's Addgene catalogue record and pLannotate feature annotations shown in this document.]
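Description:
PclpB riboswitch GFP pZa is a small bacterial expression and synthetic biology plasmid (about 2.9 kb) built on the pZa backbone for use in E. coli. It replicates from a p15A origin, which the catalogue lists as low copy and which is compatible with ColE1-type plasmids in the same cell. A short fragment annotated as RSF ori next to it is probably just a similarity hit rather than a second functional origin. Selection is by chloramphenicol, through a chloramphenicol acetyltransferase gene driven by its own cat promoter and followed by the lambda t0 terminator.

The payload is a 717 bp green fluorescent protein coding sequence placed under the E. coli clpB promoter, a heat-shock-responsive promoter, which according to the record has been engineered with riboregulators to add an RNA-level layer of control over reporter output. Neither the promoter nor the riboregulator elements are picked up by the automated annotation, so their exact arrangement cannot be described from the feature table. The reporter open reading frame spans the sequence origin and is labelled by the annotation software as hfriFP, a different fluorescent protein. The catalogue calls the insert GFP, and this discrepancy likely reflects the annotation tool's best database match. Two copies of the rrnB T1 terminator are present, one upstream of the expression cassette to insulate it from read-through and one downstream of the reporter to end its transcript.

The associated work concerns genetic circuits that detect nanomaterial-triggered toxicity through an engineered heat shock response, so the plasmid serves as a whole-cell stress biosensor in which fluorescence reports clpB promoter activation.
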