Addgene plasmid #170078: PclpB riboswitch GFP pZa
Purpose: GFP expression under the control of E. coli clpB promoter engineered with riboregulators
Depositing lab: Urartu Seker. Depositing organization: Bilkent University UNAM, Nanotechnology Research Center. Publication: Genetic Circuits To Detect Nanomaterial Triggered Toxicity through Engineered Heat Shock Response Mechanism. Saltepe B, Bozkurt EU, Haciosmanoglu N, Seker UOS. ACS Synth Biol. 2019 Oct 18;8(10):2404-2417. doi: 10.1021/acssynbio.9b00291. Epub 2019 Oct 2. PubMed 31536326.
Backbone
  Vector backbone: pZa
  Backbone size w/o insert (bp): 2155
  Total vector size (bp): 2872
  Vector type: Bacterial Expression, Synthetic Biology
Growth in bacteria
  Bacterial resistance: Chloramphenicol, 25 μg/mL
  Growth temperature: 37°C
  Growth strain: DH5alpha
  Copy number: Low Copy
Gene/Insert
  Gene/Insert name: Green fluorescent protein (alt name: GFP)
  Species: Bacteria
  Insert size (bp): 717
  Promoter: PclpB
  Cloning method: Gibson Cloning
  Sequencing primers: 5′ TACGCCCGGTAGTGATCTTAT
Terms and licenses: Academic/Nonprofit Terms; Industry Terms: Not Available to Industry
How to cite: PclpB riboswitch GFP pZa was a gift from Urartu Seker (Addgene plasmid # 170078 ; http://n2t.net/addgene:170078 ; RRID:Addgene_170078)
